Addgene plasmid #68165: pNH (GB0064)
Purpose: Provides the S. Lycopersicum fruit promoter NH as a level 0 GoldenBraid part
Depositing lab: Diego Orzaez. Depositing organization: Agencia Estatal Consejo Superior de Investigaciones Científicas, M.P. Publication: GoldenBraid 2.0: a comprehensive DNA assembly framework for plant synthetic biology. Sarrion-Perdigones A, Vazquez-Vilar M, Palaci J, Castelijns B, Forment J, Ziarsolo P, Blanca J, Granell A, Orzaez D. Plant Physiol. 2013 Jul;162(3):1618-31. 10.1104/pp.113.217661 PubMed 23669743.
Backbone
  Vector backbone: pUPD
  Backbone manufacturer: self-made; derived from pGEMT-Easy manufactured by Promega
  Vector type: Synthetic Biology
Growth in bacteria
  Bacterial resistance: Ampicillin, 100 μg/mL
  Growth temperature: 37°C
  Growth strain: DH5alpha
  Copy number: High Copy
Gene/Insert
  Gene/Insert name: SlNH promoter
  Insert size (bp): 3675
  Mutation: BsaI and BsmBI sites removed
  Cloning method: Restriction Enzyme; 5′ cloning site BsmBI (destroyed during cloning); 3′ cloning site BsmBI (destroyed during cloning)
  Sequencing primers: 5′ T7; 3′ SP6
Terms and licenses: Academic/Nonprofit Terms; Industry Terms: Not Available to Industry
Depositor comments: insert can be released with BsaI
How to cite: pNH (GB0064) was a gift from Diego Orzaez (Addgene plasmid # 68165 ; http://n2t.net/addgene:68165 ; RRID:Addgene_68165)
