[The description below was written by a language model from this plasmid's Addgene catalogue record.]
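Description:
pNH (GB0064) is a level 0 part plasmid from the GoldenBraid 2.0 modular DNA assembly system for plant synthetic biology. It is built on pUPD, the universal part domestication vector of that system, which the depositors made themselves from the commercial pGEM-T Easy cloning plasmid. It is a high-copy plasmid propagated in E. coli under ampicillin selection. It is purely a storage and donor vector for a standardized DNA part and is not intended for direct expression or plant transformation. No feature table is provided, so details such as the origin of replication are not explicitly recorded.

The insert is the SlNH promoter, a fruit promoter from tomato (Solanum lycopersicum), recorded as 3675 bp. The promoter has been "domesticated": internal BsaI and BsmBI recognition sites were removed so that the sequence is compatible with the Type IIS restriction enzymes on which GoldenBraid assembly depends. The part was cloned into pUPD through BsmBI sites that were destroyed in the process. According to the depositor, it can be released from the plasmid with BsaI. In the GoldenBraid scheme, such release leaves defined overhangs that allow ordered, one-pot ligation of a promoter part with coding sequences, terminators and other level 0 parts into a transcriptional unit within a destination vector. T7 and SP6 primer sites flank the insert for sequence verification.

The plasmid typically supplies a fruit promoter for building multipartite plant expression cassettes, for example for transgene expression in tomato fruit. The record does not describe the promoter's expression profile beyond calling it a fruit promoter.
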