>Addgene plasmid #68165 | pNH (GB0064) | addgene partial sequence | sequence record 127653 | T7 5'-TAATACGACTCACTATAGGG-3'
TCCGGCCGCCATGGCGGCCGCGGGAATTCGATTGGGCGATGAGTGGTCTCGGGAGATCATTTTTCAACGA
AAAAGGTTAATTAGAATCCCTTAACTCTGCTTGACTTCGCTATCGCTCGTTCATTTGTAAGAATATCGTC
AAACATCATTCGTCTGTACGGGAATTATTTATTTTCTTAAAAAGAAAAATTCTATAACATTATATATATA
TAATTTTTAGGATAGCCTAACGTTACATGTAAAGTTATAGTCACGTGATCAAAAAGTCATCATAAAGGAT
AAATATATTTCCGAGTTATCTTAAATGGTATGAAGATACTCTCCGTCATACTTTTGAGACATTGGAGCCC
CTGTCGTTCAAAAACTAGAGCAAATATGTCCTTCATTCTAAAAGAAGACTAAATAGGAAAACGTGACATA
ATCTTATCCGTTGATCCGATATTTAATAACGGTCATATCGGTGGATAAAATTGCGACACGTGTATGTCCA
TTAGTATAAAAGGTATATATGCTCTAATTTTTAAACGACAGGGACAACAATATCTCAAAAGTATGACGAA
GGATGTATCTACATACCATTTCTTATAATTCGGAGTATATTTGTCTTGTTTCTCTTTAACTATAAAGAAC
AACCTCGTACAAAAATATAAGCGCTATTGACTTAATTTTCCTCCAAACATTGCGTATAACTAAAGCTTAG
TACATCCGACTGTCTTTCGGTCAAACTACATACATATAAGATAAAGAGCATGG
